>Addgene plasmid #143248 | TFORF0946 | addgene full sequence | sequence record 396119 | Addgene NGS Result
TTAATGTAGTCTTATGCAATACTCTTGTAGTCTTGCAACATGGTAACGATGAGTTAGCAACATGCCTTAC
AAGGAGAGAAAAAGCACCGTGCATGCCGATTGGTGGAAGTAAGGTGGTACGATCGTGCCTTATTAGGAAG
GCAACAGACGGGTCTGACATGGATTGGACGAACCACTGAATTGCCGCATTGCAGAGATATTGTATTTAAG
TGCCTAGCTCGATACATAAACGGGTCTCTCTGGTTAGACCAGATCTGAGCCTGGGAGCTCTCTGGCTAAC
TAGGGAACCCACTGCTTAAGCCTCAATAAAGCTTGCCTTGAGTGCTTCAAGTAGTGTGTGCCCGTCTGTT
GTGTGACTCTGGTAACTAGAGATCCCTCAGACCCTTTTAGTCAGTGTGGAAAATCTCTAGCAGTGGCGCC
CGAACAGGGACTTGAAAGCGAAAGGGAAACCAGAGGAGCTCTCTCGACGCAGGACTCGGCTTGCTGAAGC
GCGCACGGCAAGAGGCGAGGGGCGGCGACTGGTGAGTACGCCAAAAATTTTGACTAGCGGAGGCTAGAAG
GAGAGAGATGGGTGCGAGAGCGTCAGTATTAAGCGGGGGAGAATTAGATCGCGATGGGAAAAAATTCGGT
TAAGGCCAGGGGGAAAGAAAAAATATAAATTAAAACATATAGTATGGGCAAGCAGGGAGCTAGAACGATT
CGCAGTTAATCCTGGCCTGTTAGAAACATCAGAAGGCTGTAGACAAATACTGGGACAGCTACAACCATCC
CTTCAGACAGGATCAGAAGAACTTAGATCATTATATAATACAGTAGCAACCCTCTATTGTGTGCATCAAA
GGATAGAGATAAAAGACACCAAGGAAGCTTTAGACAAGATAGAGGAAGAGCAAAACAAAAGTAAGACCAC
CGCACAGCAAGCGGCCGCTGATCTTCAGACCTGGAGGAGGAGATATGAGGGACAATTGGAGAAGTGAATT
ATATAAATATAAAGTAGTAAAAATTGAACCATTAGGAGTAGCACCCACCAAGGCAAAGAGAAGAGTGGTG
CAGAGAGAAAAAAGAGCAGTGGGAATAGGAGCTTTGTTCCTTGGGTTCTTGGGAGCAGCAGGAAGCACTA
TGGGCGCAGCGTCAATGACGCTGACGGTACAGGCCAGACAATTATTGTCTGGTATAGTGCAGCAGCAGAA
CAATTTGCTGAGGGCTATTGAGGCGCAACAGCATCTGTTGCAACTCACAGTCTGGGGCATCAAGCAGCTC
CAGGCAAGAATCCTGGCTGTGGAAAGATACCTAAAGGATCAACAGCTCCTGGGGATTTGGGGTTGCTCTG
GAAAACTCATTTGCACCACTGCTGTGCCTTGGAATGCTAGTTGGAGTAATAAATCTCTGGAACAGATTTG
GAATCACACGACCTGGATGGAGTGGGACAGAGAAATTAACAATTACACAAGCTTAATACACTCCTTAATT
GAAGAATCGCAAAACCAGCAAGAAAAGAATGAACAAGAATTATTGGAATTAGATAAATGGGCAAGTTTGT
GGAATTGGTTTAACATAACAAATTGGCTGTGGTATATAAAATTATTCATAATGATAGTAGGAGGCTTGGT
AGGTTTAAGAATAGTTTTTGCTGTACTTTCTATAGTGAATAGAGTTAGGCAGGGATATTCACCATTATCG
TTTCAGACCCACCTCCCAACCCCGAGGGGACCCATGCATTGCATCTCAATTAGTCAGCAACCAGGTGTGG
AAAGTCCCCAGGCTCCCCAGCAGGCAGAAGTATGCAAAGCATGCGTCTCAATTAGTCAGCAACCATAGTC
CCGCCCCTAACTCCGCCCATCCCGCCCCTAACTCCGCCCAGTTCCGCCCATTCTCCGCCCCATGGCTGAC
TAATTTTTTTTATTTATGCAGAGGCCGAGGCCGCCTCGGCCTCTGAGCTATTCCAGAAGTAGTGAGGAGG
CTTTTTTGGAGGCCTAGGCTTTTGCAAAAAGCTTTCTAGAGGTACCACCGGAGCTTACCATGACCGAGTA
CAAGCCCACGGTGCGCCTCGCCACCCGCGACGACGTCCCCAGGGCCGTACGCACCCTCGCCGCCGCGTTC
GCCGACTACCCCGCCACGCGCCACACCGTCGATCCGGACCGCCACATCGAGCGGGTCACCGAGCTGCAAG
AACTCTTCCTCACGCGCGTCGGGCTCGACATCGGCAAGGTGTGGGTCGCGGACGACGGCGCCGCCGTGGC
GGTCTGGACCACGCCGGAGAGCGTCGAAGCGGGGGCGGTGTTCGCCGAGATCGGCCCGCGCATGGCCGAG
TTGAGCGGTTCCCGGCTGGCCGCGCAGCAACAGATGGAAGGCCTCCTGGCGCCGCACCGGCCCAAGGAGC
CCGCGTGGTTCCTGGCCACCGTCGGCGTCTCGCCCGACCACCAGGGCAAGGGTCTGGGCAGCGCCGTCGT
GCTCCCCGGAGTGGAGGCGGCCGAGCGCGCCGGGGTGCCCGCCTTCCTGGAGACCTCCGCGCCCCGCAAC
CTCCCCTTCTACGAGCGGCTCGGCTTCACCGTCACCGCCGACGTCGAGGTGCCCGAAGGACCGCGCACCT
GGTGCATGACCCGCAAGCCCGGTGCCAGTTAACGAATTCTAGATCTTGAGACAAATGGCAGTATTCATCC
ACAATTTTAAAAGAAAAGGGGGGATTGGGGGGTACAGTGCAGGGGAAAGAATAGTAGACATAATAGCAAC
AGACATACAAACTAAAGAATTACAAAAACAAATTACAAAAATTCAAAATTTTCGGGTTTATTACAGGGAC
AGCAGAGATCCACTTTGGCGCCGGCTCGAGGCCTGCAGGTGCAAAGATGGATAAAGTTTTAAACAGAGAG
GAATCTTTGCAGCTAATGGACCTTCTAGGTCTTGAAAGGAGTGGGAATTGGCTCCGGTGCCCGTCAGTGG
GCAGAGCGCACATCGCCCACAGTCCCCGAGAAGTTGGGGGGAGGGGTCGGCAATTGAACCGGTGCCTAGA
GAAGGTGGCGCGGGGTAAACTGGGAAAGTGATGTCGTGTACTGGCTCCGCCTTTTTCCCGAGGGTGGGGG
AGAACCGTATATAAGTGCAGTAGTCGCCGTGAACGTTCTTTTTCGCAACGGGTTTGCCGCCAGAACACAG
GTAAGTGCCGTGTGTGGTTCCCGCGGGCCTGGCCTCTTTACGGGTTATGGCCCTTGCGTGCCTTGAATTA
CTTCCACCTGGCTGCAGTACGTGATTCTTGATCCCGAGCTTCGGGTTGGAAGTGGGTGGGAGAGTTCGAG
GCCTTGCGCTTAAGGAGCCCCTTCGCCTCGTGCTTGAGTTGAGGCCTGGCCTGGGCGCTGGGGCCGCCGC
GTGCGAATCTGGTGGCACCTTCGCGCCTGTCTCGCTGCTTTCGATAAGTCTCTAGCCATTTAAAATTTTT
GATGACCTGCTGCGACGCTTTTTTTCTGGCAAGATAGTCTTGTAAATGCGGGCCAAGATCTGCACACTGG
TATTTCGGTTTTTGGGGCCGCGGGCGGCGACGGGGCCCGTGCGTCCCAGCGCACATGTTCGGCGAGGCGG
GGCCTGCGAGCGCGGCCACCGAGAATCGGACGGGGGTAGTCTCAAGCTGGCCGGCCTGCTCTGGTGCCTG
GCCTCGCGCCGCCGTGTATCGCCCCGCCCTGGGCGGCAAGGCTGGCCCGGTCGGCACCAGTTGCGTGAGC
GGAAAGATGGCCGCTTCCCGGCCCTGCTGCAGGGAGCTCAAAATGGAGGACGCGGCGCTCGGGAGAGCGG
GCGGGTGAGTCACCCACACAAAGGAAAAGGGCCTTTCCGTCCTCAGCCGTCGCTTCATGTGACTCCACGG
AGTACCGGGCGCCGTCCAGGCACCTCGATTAGTTCTCGAGCTTTTGGAGTACGTCGTCTTTAGGTTGGGG
GGAGGGGTTTTATGCGATGGAGTTTCCCCACACTGAGTGGGTGGAGACTGAAGTTAGGCCAGCTTGGCAC
TTGATGTAATTCTCCTTGGAATTTGCCCTTTTTGAGTTTGGATCTTGGTTCATTCTCAAGCCTCAGACAG
TGGTTCAAAGTTTTTTTCTTCCATTTCAGGTGTCGTGAGGCTAGCACCGCCACCATGCAGAAAAAGGAGA
AAAGTTTTGGTATACAAATGCTCTCAGTCCAGCCAGACACCAAGCCGAAAGGTTGTGCTGGCTGCAACCG
AAAGATCAAGGACCGGTATCTTCTAAAGGCACTGGACAAATACTGGCATGAAGACTGCCTGAAGTGTGCC
TGCTGTGACTGTCGCTTGGGAGAGGTGGGCTCCACCCTGTACACTAAAGCTAATCTTATCCTTTGTCGCA
GAGACTATCTGAGGCTCTTTGGTGTAACGGGAAACTGCGCTGCCTGTAGTAAGCTCATCCCTGCCTTTGA
GATGGTGATGCGTGCCAAGGACAATGTTTACCACCTGGACTGCTTTGCATGTCAGCTTTGTAATCAGAGA
TTTTGTGTTGGAGACAAATTTTTCCTAAAGAATAACATGATCCTTTGCCAGACGGACTACGAGGAAGGTT
TAATGAAAGAAGGTTATGCACCCCAGGTTCGCTAGTAATGAACTAGTCCGTAACTTGAAAGTATTTCGAT
TTCTTGGCTTTATATATCTTGTGGAAAGGACGAATATTCACCAAATGCGCCTGGTGAACGCGTTAAGTCG
ACAATCAACCTCTGGATTACAAAATTTGTGAAAGATTGACTGGTATTCTTAACTATGTTGCTCCTTTTAC
GCTATGTGGATACGCTGCTTTAATGCCTTTGTATCATGCTATTGCTTCCCGTATGGCTTTCATTTTCTCC
TCCTTGTATAAATCCTGGTTGCTGTCTCTTTATGAGGAGTTGTGGCCCGTTGTCAGGCAACGTGGCGTGG
TGTGCACTGTGTTTGCTGACGCAACCCCCACTGGTTGGGGCATTGCCACCACCTGTCAGCTCCTTTCCGG
GACTTTCGCTTTCCCCCTCCCTATTGCCACGGCGGAACTCATCGCCGCCTGCCTTGCCCGCTGCTGGACA
GGGGCTCGGCTGTTGGGCACTGACAATTCCGTGGTGTTGTCGGGGAAATCATCGTCCTTTCCTTGGCTGC
TCGCCTGTGTTGCCACCTGGATTCTGCGCGGGACGTCCTTCTGCTACGTCCCTTCGGCCCTCAATCCAGC
GGACCTTCCTTCCCGCGGCCTGCTGCCGGCTCTGCGGCCTCTTCCGCGTCTTCGCCTTCGCCCTCAGACG
AGTCGGATCTCCCTTTGGGCCGCCTCCCCGCGTCGACTTTAAGACCAATGACTTACAAGGCAGCTGTAGA
TCTTAGCCACTTTTTAAAAGAAAAGGGGGGACTGGAAGGGCTAATTCACTCCCAACGAAGACAAGATCTG
CTTTTTGCTTGTACTGGGTCTCTCTGGTTAGACCAGATCTGAGCCTGGGAGCTCTCTGGCTAACTAGGGA
ACCCACTGCTTAAGCCTCAATAAAGCTTGCCTTGAGTGCTTCAAGTAGTGTGTGCCCGTCTGTTGTGTGA
CTCTGGTAACTAGAGATCCCTCAGACCCTTTTAGTCAGTGTGGAAAATCTCTAGCAGTACGTATAGTAGT
TCATGTCATCTTATTATTCAGTATTTATAACTTGCAAAGAAATGAATATCAGAGAGTGAGAGGAACTTGT
TTATTGCAGCTTATAATGGTTACAAATAAAGCAATAGCATCACAAATTTCACAAATAAAGCATTTTTTTC
ACTGCATTCTAGTTGTGGTTTGTCCAAACTCATCAATGTATCTTATCATGTCTGGCTCTAGCTATCCCGC
CCCTAACTCCGCCCATCCCGCCCCTAACTCCGCCCAGTTCCGCCCATTCTCCGCCCCATGGCTGACTAAT
TTTTTTTATTTATGCAGAGGCCGAGGCCGCCTCGGCCTCTGAGCTATTCCAGAAGTAGTGAGGAGGCTTT
TTTGGAGGCCTAGGGACGTACCCAATTCGCCCTATAGTGAGTCGTATTACGCGCGCTCACTGGCCGTCGT
TTTACAACGTCGTGACTGGGAAAACCCTGGCGTTACCCAACTTAATCGCCTTGCAGCACATCCCCCTTTC
GCCAGCTGGCGTAATAGCGAAGAGGCCCGCACCGATCGCCCTTCCCAACAGTTGCGCAGCCTGAATGGCG
AATGGG
[124 nt withheld, positions 6167-6290]
C
[91 nt withheld, positions 6292-6382]
A
[49 nt withheld, positions 6384-6432]
CCTTTGACGTTGGAGTCCACGTTCTTT
[37 nt withheld, positions 6460-6496]
ACCCTATCTCGGTCTATTCTTTTGATTTATAAGGGATTTTGCCGATTTCGGCCTATTGGTTAAAAAATGA
GCTGATTTAACAAAAATTTAACGCGAATTTTAACAAAATATTAACGCTTACAATTTAGGTGGCACTTTTC
GGGGAAATGTGCGCGGAACCCCTATTTGTTTATTTTTCTAAATACATTCAAATATGTATCCGCTCATGAG
ACAATAACCCTGATAAATGCTTCAATAATATTGAAAAAGGAAGAGTATGAGTATTCAACATTTCCGTGTC
GCCCTTATTCCCTTTTTTGCGGCATTTTGCCTTCCTGTTTTTGCTCACCCAGAAACGCTGGTGAAAGTAA
AAGATGCTGAAGATCAGTTGGGTGCACGAGTGGGTTACATCGAACTGGATCTCAACAGCGGTAAGATCCT
TGAGAGTTTTCGCCCCGAAGAACGTTTTCCAATGATGAGCACTTTTAAAGTTCTGCTATGTGGCGCGGTA
TTATCCCGTATTGACGCCGGGCAAGAGCAACTCGGTCGCCGCATACACTATTCTCAGAATGACTTGGTTG
AGTACTCACCAGTCACAGAAAAGCATCTTACGGATGGCATGACAGTAAGAGAATTATGCAGTGCTGCCAT
AACCATGAGTGATAACACTGCGGCCAACTTACTTCTGACAACGATCGGAGGACCGAAGGAGCTAACCGCT
TTTTTGCACAACATGGGGGATCATGTAACTCGCCTTGATCGTTGGGAACCGGAGCTGAATGAAGCCATAC
CAAACGACGAGCGTGACACCACGATGCCTGTAGCAATGGCAACAACGTTGCGCAAACTATTAACTGGCGA
ACTACTTACTCTAGCTTCCCGGCAACAATTAATAGACTGGATGGAGGCGGATAAAGTTGCAGGACCACTT
CTGCGCTCGGCCCTTCCGGCTGGCTGGTTTATTGCTGATAAATCTGGAGCCGGTGAGCGTGGGTCTCGCG
GTATCATTGCAGCACTGGGGCCAGATGGTAAGCCCTCCCGTATCGTAGTTATCTACACGACGGGGAGTCA
GGCAACTATGGATGAACGAAATAGACAGATCGCTGAGATAGGTGCCTCACTGATTAAGCATTGGTAACTG
TCAGACCAAGTTTACTCATATATACTTTAGATTGATTTAAAACTTCATTTTTAATTTAAAAGGATCTAGG
TGAAGATCCTTTTTGATAATCTCATGACCAAAATCCCTTAACGTGAGTTTTCGTTCCACTGAGCGTCAGA
CCCCGTAGAAAAGATCAAAGGATCTTCTTGAGATCCTTTTTTTCTGCGCGTAATCTGCTGCTTGCAAACA
AAAAAACCACCGCTACCAGCGGTGGTTTGTTTGCCGGATCAAGAGCTACCAACTCTTTTTCCGAAGGTAA
CTGGCTTCAGCAGAGCGCAGATACCAAATACTGTTCTTCTAGTGTAGCCGTAGTTAGGCCACCACTTCAA
GAACTCTGTAGCACCGCCTACATACCTCGCTCTGCTAATCCTGTTACCAGTGGCTGCTGCCAGTGGCGAT
AAGTCGTGTCTTACCGGGTTGGACTCAAGACGATAGTTACCGGATAAGGCGCAGCGGTCGGGCTGAACGG
GGGGTTCGTGCACACAGCCCAGCTTGGAGCGAACGACCTACACCGAACTGAGATACCTACAGCGTGAGCT
ATGAGAAAGCGCCACGCTTCCCGAAGGGAGAAAGGCGGACAGGTATCCGGTAAGCGGCAGGGTCGGAACA
GGAGAGCGCACGAGGGAGCTTCCAGGGGGAAACGCCTGGTATCTTTATAGTCCTGTCGGGTTTCGCCACC
TCTGACTTGAGCGTCGATTTTTGTGATGCTCGTCAGGGGGGCGGAGCCTATGGAAAAACGCCAGCAACGC
GGCCTTTTTACGGTTCCTGGCCTTTTGCTGGCCTTTTGCTCACATGTTCTTTCCTGCGTTATCCCCTGAT
TCTGTGGATAACCGTATTACCGCCTTTGAGTGAGCTGATACCGCTCGCCGCAGCCGAACGACCGAGCGCA
GCGAGTCAGTGAGCGAGGAAGCGGAAGAGCGCCCAATACGCAAACCGCCTCTCCCCGCGCGTTGGCCGAT
TCATTAATGCAGCTGGCACGACAGGTTTCCCGACTGGAAAGCGGGCAGTGAGCGCAACGCAATTAATGTG
AGTTAGCTCACTCATTAGGCACCCCAGGCTTTACACTTTATGCTTCCGGCTCGTATGTTGTGTGGAATTG
TGAGCGGATAACAATTTCACACAGGAAACAGCTATGACCATGATTACGCCAAGCGCGCAATTAACCCTCA
CTAAAGGGAACAAAAGCTGGAGCTGCAAGC
Features (pLannotate 1.2.2; 31 found; start..end, strand, type, name):
      5..231     +  promoter       RSV promoter: Rous sarcoma virus enhancer/promoter
    232..412     +  LTR            5' LTR (truncated): truncated 5' long terminal repeat (LTR) from HIV-1
    459..584     +  misc_feature   HIV-1 Ψ: packaging signal of human immunodeficiency virus type 1
    568..931     +  CDS            HIV-1 gag (fragment): gag protein from human immunodeficiency virus 1; gag
   1077..1310    +  misc_feature   RRE: The Rev response element (RRE) of HIV-1 allows for Rev-dependent mRNA export from the nucleus to the cytoplasm.
   1687..1713    +  CDS            Rev (fragment): human immunodeficiency virus 1 (HIV-1) Rev protein; rev; enhances nuclear export of unspliced and incompletely spliced viral mRNAs
   1720..1743    +  promoter       SV40 promoter (fragment): SV40 early promoter
   1744..1815    +  promoter       SV40 promoter (fragment): SV40 enhancer and early promoter
   1839..1974    +  rep_origin     SV40 ori: SV40 origin of replication
   2020..2616    +  CDS            PuroR (fragment): puromycin N-acetyltransferase; pac from Streptomyces; confers resistance to puromycin
   2665..2782    +  misc_feature   cPPT/CTS: central polypurine tract and central termination sequence of HIV-1
   2847..2913    +  CDS            small t antigen (fragment): SV40 (simian virus 40) small t antigen
   2920..4098    +  promoter       EF-1α promoter: strong constitutive promoter for human elongation factor EF-1α
   4148..4582    +  CDS            LMO3: LMO3_HUMAN - Also known as RBTN3, RBTNL2, RHOM3. Experimental evidence at protein level: Swiss-Prot protein existence level 1. From Homo sapiens (Human).
   4598..4651    +  promoter       U6 promoter (fragment): RNA polymerase III promoter for human U6 snRNA
   4693..5281    +  misc_feature   WPRE: woodchuck hepatitis virus posttranscriptional regulatory element
   5332..5351    +  misc_feature   cPPT/CTS (fragment): central polypurine tract and central termination sequence of HIV-1
   5353..5586    +  LTR            3' LTR (ΔU3): self-inactivating 3' long terminal repeat (LTR) from HIV-1
   5664..5785    +  polyA_signal   SV40 poly(A) signal: SV40 polyadenylation signal
   5825..5960    +  rep_origin     SV40 ori: SV40 origin of replication
   5981..5999    -  promoter       T7 promoter: promoter for bacteriophage T7 RNA polymerase
   6007..6162    +  CDS            lacZα (fragment): LacZα fragment of β-galactosidase; lacZ fragment
   6167..6595    +  rep_origin     f1 ori (sequence partly withheld): f1 bacteriophage origin of replication; arrow indicates direction of (+) strand synthesis
   6648..6752    +  promoter       AmpR promoter: bla
   6753..7613    +  CDS            AmpR: β-lactamase; bla; confers resistance to ampicillin, carbenicillin, and related antibiotics
   7784..8372    +  rep_origin     ori: high-copy-number ColE1/pMB1/pBR322/pUC origin of replication
   8555..8647    +  CDS            lacI (fragment): lac repressor; lacI; The lac repressor binds to the lac operator to inhibit transcription in E. coli. This inhibition can be relieved by adding lactose or isopropyl-β-D-thiogalactopyranoside (IPTG).
   8660..8681    +  protein_bind   CAP binding site: CAP binding activates transcription in the presence of cAMP. E. coli catabolite activator protein
   8696..8726    +  promoter       lac promoter: promoter for the E. coli lac operon
   8734..8750    +  protein_bind   lac operator: The lac repressor binds to the lac operator to inhibit transcription in E. coli. This inhibition can be relieved by adding lactose or isopropyl-β-D-thiogalactopyranoside (IPTG). lac repressor encoded by lacI
   8795..8813    +  promoter       T3 promoter: promoter for bacteriophage T3 RNA polymerase
