[The description below was written by a language model from this plasmid's Addgene catalogue record and pLannotate feature annotations shown in this document.]
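Description:
TFORF0946 is a lentiviral mammalian expression plasmid built on the pLX_TRC317 backbone from the Broad Institute Genetic Perturbation Platform, carrying the human LMO3 open reading frame (also known as RBTN3 or RHOM3). It belongs to a barcoded transcription factor ORF collection in which each construct pairs one ORF with a unique 24-bp barcode, so that the factor present in a given cell can be identified by sequencing in pooled overexpression screens. In E. coli the plasmid is maintained through a high-copy ColE1/pUC-type origin and selected with ampicillin via the β-lactamase gene. An f1 origin and remnants of a lac/T7/T3 cloning region are also annotated.

The viral portion has a third-generation, self-inactivating layout. An RSV promoter drives a truncated HIV-1 5' LTR, followed by the Ψ packaging signal with a gag fragment, the Rev response element for Rev-dependent export of the genomic RNA, and a cPPT/CTS element. The cassette ends in a ΔU3 3' LTR with a downstream SV40 polyadenylation signal. Within the provirus, an SV40 early promoter expresses puromycin N-acetyltransferase for selection of transduced cells. A separate EF-1α promoter drives the LMO3 coding sequence, with a WPRE downstream to enhance transcript stability and expression. The annotated LMO3 CDS spans 435 nt, less than the 572 bp listed for the insert. The remainder presumably covers flanking sequence and the barcode, which is not annotated separately. A short U6 promoter fragment called just after the ORF is probably a partial match rather than a functional Pol III unit. The depositor notes that the ORF was synthesized and that the plasmid can be prone to recombination.
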