Addgene plasmid #143248: TFORF0946
Purpose: Lentiviral vector for overexpressing transcription factor ORFs with unique 24-bp barcodes. Barcodes facilitate identification of transcription factors in pooled screens.
Depositing lab: Feng Zhang. Depositing organization: Broad Institute. Publication: A transcription factor atlas of directed differentiation. Joung J, Ma S, Tay T, Geiger-Schuller KR, Kirchgatterer PC, Verdine VK, Guo B, Arias-Garcia MA, Allen WE, Singh A, Kuksenko O, Abudayyeh OO, Gootenberg JS, Fu Z, Macrae RK, Buenrostro JD, Regev A, Zhang F. Cell. 2023 Jan 5;186(1):209-229.e26. doi: 10.1016/j.cell.2022.11.026. PubMed 36608654.
Backbone
  Vector backbone: pLX_TRC317
  Backbone manufacturer: Broad Institute Genetic Perturbation Platform
  Backbone size w/o insert (bp): 8264
  Vector type: Mammalian Expression, Lentiviral
  Selectable markers: Puromycin
Growth in bacteria
  Bacterial resistance: Ampicillin, 100 μg/mL
  Growth temperature: 37°C
  Growth strain: NEB Stable
  Copy number: High Copy
Gene/Insert
  Gene/Insert name: LMO3
  Species: H. sapiens (human)
  Insert size (bp): 572
  Entrez Gene: LMO3 (a.k.a. RBTN3, RBTNL2, RHOM3, Rhom-3)
  Promoter: EF1a
  Cloning method: Unknown
  Sequencing primers: 5′ GGGTGGAGACTGAAGTTAGGCCAG; 3′ CACATAGCGTAAAAGGAGCAACATAG
Terms and licenses: Academic/Nonprofit Terms; Industry Terms: Not Available to Industry
Depositor comments: NM_001243611,ENST00000261169 . The transcription factor ORF portion of this plasmid was synthesized by Genewiz. Please test multiple small colonies in case of plasmid recombination. To make this collection available in a timely manner, a portion of this collection was not fully sequenced by Addgene. If an Addgene verified full plasmid sequence is not available, please contact us prior to placing an order to request the full sequence.
How to cite: TFORF0946 was a gift from Feng Zhang (Addgene plasmid # 143248 ; http://n2t.net/addgene:143248 ; RRID:Addgene_143248)
