>Addgene plasmid #143248 | TFORF0946 | depositor partial sequence | sequence record 281882 | Insert
ACCGCCACCATGCAGAAAAAGGAGAAAAGTTTTGGTATACAAATGCTCTCAGTCCAGCCAGACACCAAGC
CGAAAGGTTGTGCTGGCTGCAACCGAAAGATCAAGGACCGGTATCTTCTAAAGGCACTGGACAAATACTG
GCATGAAGACTGCCTGAAGTGTGCCTGCTGTGACTGTCGCTTGGGAGAGGTGGGCTCCACCCTGTACACT
AAAGCTAATCTTATCCTTTGTCGCAGAGACTATCTGAGGCTCTTTGGTGTAACGGGAAACTGCGCTGCCT
GTAGTAAGCTCATCCCTGCCTTTGAGATGGTGATGCGTGCCAAGGACAATGTTTACCACCTGGACTGCTT
TGCATGTCAGCTTTGTAATCAGAGATTTTGTGTTGGAGACAAATTTTTCCTAAAGAATAACATGATCCTT
TGCCAGACGGACTACGAGGAAGGTTTAATGAAAGAAGGTTATGCACCCCAGGTTCGCTAGTAATGAACTA
GTCCGTAACTTGAAAGTATTTCGATTTCTTGGCTTTATATATCTTGTGGAAAGGACGAATATTCACCAAA
TGCGCCTGGTGA
