>Addgene plasmid #143248 | TFORF0946 | depositor partial sequence | sequence record 281883 | Barcode
ATATTCACCAAATGCGCCTGGTGA
